Addgene plasmid #247241: His-AA195-428-GFP
Purpose: A bacterial expression plasmid encoding Arl13b (aa195-428) with N-terminal His and GFP-tagged
Depositing lab: Lei Lu. Depositing organization: Nanyang Technological University. Publication: Rab8 and TNPO1 are ciliary transport adaptors for GTPase Arl13b by interacting with its RVEP motif containing ciliary targeting sequence. Mahajan D, Madugula V, Lu L. J Biol Chem. 2023 May;299(5):104604. doi: 10.1016/j.jbc.2023.104604. Epub 2023 Mar 11. PubMed 36907439.
Backbone
  Vector backbone: pET30ax
  Backbone manufacturer: Lu Lab (Madugula et al J Cell Sci. 2016)
  Backbone size w/o insert (bp): 5406
  Total vector size (bp): 6074
  Vector type: Bacterial Expression
Growth in bacteria
  Bacterial resistance: Kanamycin, 50 μg/mL
  Growth temperature: 37°C
  Growth strain: DH5alpha
  Copy number: Unknown
Gene/Insert
  Gene/Insert name: Arl13b
  Species: H. sapiens (human)
  Insert size (bp): 703
  Mutation: delete amino acids 1-194
  Entrez Gene: ARL13B (a.k.a. ARL2L1, JBTS8)
  Promoter: T7 Promoter
  Tag / fusion protein: 6xHis (N terminal on backbone); EGFP (C terminal on insert)
  Cloning method: Restriction Enzyme; 5′ cloning site BglII (unknown if destroyed); 3′ cloning site BamHI (unknown if destroyed)
  Sequencing primers: 5′ TAATACGACTCACTATAGGG
Terms and licenses: Academic/Nonprofit Terms; Industry Terms: Not Available to Industry
How to cite: His-AA195-428-GFP was a gift from Lei Lu (Addgene plasmid # 247241 ; http://n2t.net/addgene:247241 ; RRID:Addgene_247241)
