[The description below was written by a language model from this plasmid's Addgene catalogue record and pLannotate feature annotations shown in this document.]
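Description:
His-AA195-428-GFP is a bacterial expression plasmid built on pET30ax, a lab-modified pET30-type backbone, for producing a tagged C-terminal fragment of human ARL13B, the cilium-localised small GTPase linked to Joubert syndrome. It replicates in E. coli from a ColE1/pBR322-type origin accompanied by the bom region and the rop gene, which in such backbones restrains copy number (the catalogue lists copy number as unknown). It also carries an f1 phage origin. Selection is by kanamycin through an aph(3')-Ia cassette. Short tetracycline-resistance fragments flanking the lacI region are non-functional backbone remnants.

The expression cassette is a standard T7lac arrangement: a T7 promoter followed directly by a lac operator and the T7 gene 10 ribosome binding site, with plasmid-borne lacI supplying repressor so that transcription by T7 RNA polymerase is held off until IPTG induction in a suitable host. It ends at a T7 terminator. The open reading frame includes an S-tag, the ARL13B segment covering residues 195–428 (amino acids 1–194 deleted) and EGFP fused at its C-terminus. The catalogue describes an N-terminal 6xHis tag from the backbone. The feature annotation does not call one upstream of the S-tag, but it does detect a short His stretch downstream of EGFP, so whether that downstream His stretch is translated as part of the fusion cannot be determined from the annotation. The sequenced record is 6,813 nt, larger than the stated total of 6,074 bp, which probably reflects the EGFP portion not being counted. Judging from the associated study, the purified fusion is likely used for in vitro binding assays examining how Rab8 and TNPO1 recognise the RVEP-containing ciliary targeting sequence of Arl13b.
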