Features (pLannotate 1.2.2; 21 found; start..end, strand, type, name):
     15..603     +  rep_origin     ori: high-copy-number ColE1/pMB1/pBR322/pUC origin of replication
    789..928     -  misc_feature   bom: basis of mobility region from pBR322
   1030..1221    -  CDS            rop: Rop protein, which maintains plasmids at low copy number; rop
   1238..1618    +  CDS            YPB1_ECOLX: Protein predicted: Swiss-Prot protein existence level 4. From Escherichia coli.
   1690..1981    -  CDS            TcR (fragment): tetracycline efflux protein; tet; confers resistance to tetracycline
   1996..2017    -  protein_bind   CAP binding site: CAP binding activates transcription in the presence of cAMP. E. coli catabolite activator protein
   2030..3112    -  CDS            lacI: lac repressor; lacI; The lac repressor binds to the lac operator to inhibit transcription in E. coli. This inhibition can be relieved by adding lactose or isopropyl-β-D-thiogalactopyranoside (IPTG).
   3113..3190    -  promoter       lacI promoter: lacI
   3198..3477    -  CDS            TcR (fragment): tetracycline efflux protein; tet; confers resistance to tetracycline
   3503..3521    +  promoter       T7 promoter: promoter for bacteriophage T7 RNA polymerase
   3522..3546    +  protein_bind   lac operator: The lac repressor binds to the lac operator to inhibit transcription in E. coli. This inhibition can be relieved by adding lactose or isopropyl-β-D-thiogalactopyranoside (IPTG). lac repressor encoded by lacI
   3561..3583    +  RBS            RBS: efficient ribosome binding site from bacteriophage T7 gene 10 (Olins and Rangwala, 1989)
   3645..3689    +  CDS            S-Tag: affinity and epitope tag derived from pancreatic ribonuclease A
   3711..4418    +  CDS            ARL13B (fragment): AR13B_HUMAN - Also known as ARL2L1. Experimental evidence at protein level: Swiss-Prot protein existence level 1. Cilium-specific protein required to control the microtubule- based, ciliary axoneme structure. May act by maintaining the association between IFT subcomplexes A and B. Binds GTP but is not able to hydrolyze it; the GTPase activity remains unclear. Required to pattern the neural tube. Involved in cerebral cortex development: required for the initial formation of a polarized radial glial scaffold, the first step in the construction of the cerebral cortex, by regulating ciliary signal
   4440..5159    +  CDS            EGFP: the original enhanced GFP (Yang et al., 1996) mammalian codon-optimized
   5176..5193    +  CDS            9xHis (fragment): 9xHis affinity tag
   5203..5252    +  CDS            SET1 (fragment): solubility-enhancement tag derived from T7 phage gene 10B
   5260..5307    +  terminator     T7 terminator: transcription terminator for bacteriophage T7 RNA polymerase
   5344..5772    +  rep_origin     f1 ori (sequence partly withheld): f1 bacteriophage origin of replication; arrow indicates direction of (+) strand synthesis
   5825..5882    +  promoter       AmpR promoter (fragment): bla
   5891..6706    -  CDS            KanR: aminoglycoside phosphotransferase; aph(3')-Ia; confers resistance to kanamycin in bacteria or G418 (Geneticin®) in eukaryotes
>Addgene plasmid #247241 | His-AA195-428-GFP | addgene full sequence | sequence record 493797 | Addgene NGS Result
ATCAAAGGATCTTCTTGAGATCCTTTTTTTCTGCGCGTAATCTGCTGCTTGCAAACAAAAAAACCACCGC
TACCAGCGGTGGTTTGTTTGCCGGATCAAGAGCTACCAACTCTTTTTCCGAAGGTAACTGGCTTCAGCAG
AGCGCAGATACCAAATACTGTCCTTCTAGTGTAGCCGTAGTTAGGCCACCACTTCAAGAACTCTGTAGCA
CCGCCTACATACCTCGCTCTGCTAATCCTGTTACCAGTGGCTGCTGCCAGTGGCGATAAGTCGTGTCTTA
CCGGGTTGGACTCAAGACGATAGTTACCGGATAAGGCGCAGCGGTCGGGCTGAACGGGGGGTTCGTGCAC
ACAGCCCAGCTTGGAGCGAACGACCTACACCGAACTGAGATACCTACAGCGTGAGCTATGAGAAAGCGCC
ACGCTTCCCGAAGGGAGAAAGGCGGACAGGTATCCGGTAAGCGGCAGGGTCGGAACAGGAGAGCGCACGA
GGGAGCTTCCAGGGGGAAACGCCTGGTATCTTTATAGTCCTGTCGGGTTTCGCCACCTCTGACTTGAGCG
TCGATTTTTGTGATGCTCGTCAGGGGGGCGGAGCCTATGGAAAAACGCCAGCAACGCGGCCTTTTTACGG
TTCCTGGCCTTTTGCTGGCCTTTTGCTCACATGTTCTTTCCTGCGTTATCCCCTGATTCTGTGGATAACC
GTATTACCGCCTTTGAGTGAGCTGATACCGCTCGCCGCAGCCGAACGACCGAGCGCAGCGAGTCAGTGAG
CGAGGAAGCGGAAGAGCGCCTGATGCGGTATTTTCTCCTTACGCATCTGTGCGGTATTTCACACCGCAAT
GGTGCACTCTCAGTACAATCTGCTCTGATGCCGCATAGTTAAGCCAGTATACACTCCGCTATCGCTACGT
GACTGGGTCATGGCTGCGCCCCGACACCCGCCAACACCCGCTGACGCGCCCTGACGGGCTTGTCTGCTCC
CGGCATCCGCTTACAGACAAGCTGTGACCGTCTCCGGGAGCTGCATGTGTCAGAGGTTTTCACCGTCATC
ACCGAAACGCGCGAGGCAGCTGCGGTAAAGCTCATCAGCGTGGTCGTGAAGCGATTCACAGATGTCTGCC
TGTTCATCCGCGTCCAGCTCGTTGAGTTTCTCCAGAAGCGTTAATGTCTGGCTTCTGATAAAGCGGGCCA
TGTTAAGGGCGGTTTTTTCCTGTTTGGTCACTGATGCCTCCGTGTAAGGGGGATTTCTGTTCATGGGGGT
AATGATACCGATGAAACGAGAGAGGATGCTCACGATACGGGTTACTGATGATGAACATGCCCGGTTACTG
GAACGTTGTGAGGGTAAACAACTGGCGGTATGGATGCGGCGGGACCAGAGAAAAATCACTCAGGGTCAAT
GCCAGCGCTTCGTTAATACAGATGTAGGTGTTCCACAGGGTAGCCAGCAGCATCCTGCGATGCAGATCCG
GAACATAATGGTGCAGGGCGCTGACTTCCGCGTTTCCAGACTTTACGAAACACGGAAACCGAAGACCATT
CATGTTGTTGCTCAGGTCGCAGACGTTTTGCAGCAGCAGTCGCTTCACGTTCGCTCGCGTATCGGTGATT
CATTCTGCTAACCAGTAAGGCAACCCCGCCAGCCTAGCCGGGTCCTCAACGACAGGAGCACGATCATGCG
CACCCGTGGGGCCGCCATGCCGGCGATAATGGCCTGCTTCTCGCCGAAACGTTTGGTGGCGGGACCAGTG
ACGAAGGCTTGAGCGAGGGCGTGCAAGATTCCGAATACCGCAAGCGACAGGCCGATCATCGTCGCGCTCC
AGCGAAAGCGGTCCTCGCCGAAAATGACCCAGAGCGCTGCCGGCACCTGTCCTACGAGTTGCATGATAAA
GAAGACAGTCATAAGTGCGGCGACGATAGTCATGCCCCGCGCCCACCGGAAGGAGCTGACTGGGTTGAAG
GCTCTCAAGGGCATCGGTCGAGATCCCGGTGCCTAATGAGTGAGCTAACTTACATTAATTGCGTTGCGCT
CACTGCCCGCTTTCCAGTCGGGAAACCTGTCGTGCCAGCTGCATTAATGAATCGGCCAACGCGCGGGGAG
AGGCGGTTTGCGTATTGGGCGCCAGGGTGGTTTTTCTTTTCACCAGTGAGACGGGCAACAGCTGATTGCC
CTTCACCGCCTGGCCCTGAGAGAGTTGCAGCAAGCGGTCCACGCTGGTTTGCCCCAGCAGGCGAAAATCC
TGTTTGATGGTGGTTAACGGCGGGATATAACATGAGCTGTCTTCGGTATCGTCGTATCCCACTACCGAGA
TGTCCGCACCAACGCGCAGCCCGGACTCGGTAATGGCGCGCATTGCGCCCAGCGCCATCTGATCGTTGGC
AACCAGCATCGCAGTGGGAACGATGCCCTCATTCAGCATTTGCATGGTTTGTTGAAAACCGGACATGGCA
CTCCAGTCGCCTTCCCGTTCCGCTATCGGCTGAATTTGATTGCGAGTGAGATATTTATGCCAGCCAGCCA
GACGCAGACGCGCCGAGACAGAACTTAATGGGCCCGCTAACAGCGCGATTTGCTGGTGACCCAATGCGAC
CAGATGCTCCACGCCCAGTCGCGTACCGTCTTCATGGGAGAAAATAATACTGTTGATGGGTGTCTGGTCA
GAGACATCAAGAAATAACGCCGGAACATTAGTGCAGGCAGCTTCCACAGCAATGGCATCCTGGTCATCCA
GCGGATAGTTAATGATCAGCCCACTGACGCGTTGCGCGAGAAGATTGTGCACCGCCGCTTTACAGGCTTC
GACGCCGCTTCGTTCTACCATCGACACCACCACGCTGGCACCCAGTTGATCGGCGCGAGATTTAATCGCC
GCGACAATTTGCGACGGCGCGTGCAGGGCCAGACTGGAGGTGGCAACGCCAATCAGCAACGACTGTTTGC
CCGCCAGTTGTTGTGCCACGCGGTTGGGAATGTAATTCAGCTCCGCCATCGCCGCTTCCACTTTTTCCCG
CGTTTTCGCAGAAACGTGGCTGGCCTGGTTCACCACGCGGGAAACGGTCTGATAAGAGACACCGGCATAC
TCTGCGACATCGTATAACGTTACTGGTTTCACATTCACCACCCTGAATTGACTCTCTTCCGGGCGCTATC
ATGCCATACCGCGAAAGGTTTTGCGCCATTCGATGGTGTCCGGGATCTCGACGCTCTCCCTTATGCGACT
CCTGCATTAGGAAGCAGCCCAGTAGTAGGTTGAGGCCGTTGAGCACCGCCGCCGCAAGGAATGGTGCATG
CAAGGAGATGGCGCCCAACAGTCCCCCGGCCACGGGGCCTGCCACCATACCCACGCCGAAACAAGCGCTC
ATGAGCCCGAAGTGGCGAGCCCGATCTTCCCCATCGGTGATGTCGGCGATATAGGCGCCAGCAACCGCAC
CTGTGGCGCCGGTGATGCCGGCCACGATGCGTCCGGCGTAGAGGATCGAGATCGATCTCGATCCCGCGAA
ATTAATACGACTCACTATAGGGGAATTGTGAGCGGATAACAATTCCCCTCTAGAAATAATTTTGTTTAAC
TTTAAGAAGGAGATATACATATGCACCATCATCATCATCATTCTTCTGGTCTGGTGCCACGCGGTTCTGG
TATGAAAGAAACCGCTGCTGCTAAATTCGAACGCCAGCACATGGACAGCCCAGATCTCGAGGCCACCATG
AGAGATGATGCCTTAAATGAACGCATCCAAAAAGAGACAACAGAGCAGCGTGCTCTTGAGGAACAAGAGA
AACAAGAAAGAGCTGAACGAGTGCGAAAATTACGAGAAGAAAGAAAACAAAATGAACAGGAGCAGGCTGA
ACTCGATGGAACCAGTGGTCTGGCTGAGTTGGACCCAGAACCAACGAATCCTTTCCAGCCAATAGCATCT
GTAATCATTGAGAACGAAGGAAAACTTGAAAGAGAGAAAAAAAACCAAAAAATGGAGAAAGACAGTGATG
GCTGCCACCTGAAACATAAAATGGAGCATGAGCAAATAGAGACACAAGGCCAGGTTAATCACAATGGCCA
AAAAAATAATGAATTTGGACTAGTAGAAAATTATAAGGAGGCATTAACACAGCAGTTAAAGAATGAAGAT
GAGACAGACCGGCCATCATTGGAATCAGCTAATGGTAAAAAGAAAACTAAGAAACTAAGAATGAAAAGGA
ACCACCGGGTAGAACCACTTAATATAGATGACTGTGCTCCTGAGAGTCCAACGCCACCCCCACCCCCTCC
TCCTGTTGGCTGGGGAACCCCTAAAGTCACTAGACTTCCAAAACTTGAGCCTCTTGGTGAAACACATCAT
AATGATTTCTATAGGAAGCCACTGCCTCCCCTGGCTGTGCCACAGCGACCTAACAGTGATGCTCATGATG
TGATCTCATTGGATCCACCGGTCGCCACCATGGTGAGCAAGGGCGAGGAGCTGTTCACCGGGGTGGTGCC
CATCCTGGTCGAGCTGGACGGCGACGTAAACGGCCACAAGTTCAGCGTGTCCGGCGAGGGCGAGGGCGAT
GCCACCTACGGCAAGCTGACCCTGAAGTTCATCTGCACCACCGGCAAGCTGCCCGTGCCCTGGCCCACCC
TCGTGACCACCCTGACCTACGGCGTGCAGTGCTTCAGCCGCTACCCCGACCACATGAAGCAGCACGACTT
CTTCAAGTCCGCCATGCCCGAAGGCTACGTCCAGGAGCGCACCATCTTCTTCAAGGACGACGGCAACTAC
AAGACCCGCGCCGAGGTGAAGTTCGAGGGCGACACCCTGGTGAACCGCATCGAGCTGAAGGGCATCGACT
TCAAGGAGGACGGCAACATCCTGGGGCACAAGCTGGAGTACAACTACAACAGCCACAACGTCTATATCAT
GGCCGACAAGCAGAAGAACGGCATCAAGGTGAACTTCAAGATCCGCCACAACATCGAGGACGGCAGCGTG
CAGCTCGCCGACCACTACCAGCAGAACACCCCCATCGGCGACGGCCCCGTGCTGCTGCCCGACAACCACT
ACCTGAGCACCCAGTCCGCCCTGAGCAAAGACCCCAACGAGAAGCGCGATCACATGGTCCTGCTGGAGTT
CGTGACCGCCGCCGGGATCACTCTCGGCATGGACGAGCTGTACAAGTAAAGCGGCCGCACTCGAGCACCA
CCACCACCACCACTGAGATCCGGCTGCTAACAAAGCCCGAAAGGAAGCTGAGTTGGCTGCTGCCACCGCT
GAGCAATAACTAGCATAACCCCTTGGGGCCTCTAAACGGGTCTTGAGGGGTTTTTTGCTGAAAGGAGGAA
CTATATCCGGATTGGCGAATGGG
[124 nt withheld, positions 5344-5467]
C
[91 nt withheld, positions 5469-5559]
A
[49 nt withheld, positions 5561-5609]
CCTTTGACGTTGGAGTCCACGTTCTTT
[37 nt withheld, positions 5637-5673]
ACCCTATCTCGGTCTATTCTTTTGATTTATAAGGGATTTTGCCGATTTCGGCCTATTGGTTAAAAAATGA
GCTGATTTAACAAAAATTTAACGCGAATTTTAACAAAATATTAACGCTTACAATTTAGGTGGCACTTTTC
GGGGAAATGTGCGCGGAACCCCTATTTGTTTATTTTTCTAAATACATTCAAATATGTATCCGCTCATGAA
TTAATTCTTAGAAAAACTCATCGAGCATCAAATGAAACTGCAATTTATTCATATCAGGATTATCAATACC
ATATTTTTGAAAAAGCCGTTTCTGTAATGAAGGAGAAAACTCACCGAGGCAGTTCCATAGGATGGCAAGA
TCCTGGTATCGGTCTGCGATTCCGACTCGTCCAACATCAATACAACCTATTAATTTCCCCTCGTCAAAAA
TAAGGTTATCAAGTGAGAAATCACCATGAGTGACGACTGAATCCGGTGAGAATGGCAAAAGTTTATGCAT
TTCTTTCCAGACTTGTTCAACAGGCCAGCCATTACGCTCGTCATCAAAATCACTCGCATCAACCAAACCG
TTATTCATTCGTGATTGCGCCTGAGCGAGACGAAATACGCGATCGCTGTTAAAAGGACAATTACAAACAG
GAATCGAATGCAACCGGCGCAGGAACACTGCCAGCGCATCAACAATATTTTCACCTGAATCAGGATATTC
TTCTAATACCTGGAATGCTGTTTTCCCGGGGATCGCAGTGGTGAGTAACCATGCATCATCAGGAGTACGG
ATAAAATGCTTGATGGTCGGAAGAGGCATAAATTCCGTCAGCCAGTTTAGTCTGACCATCTCATCTGTAA
CATCATTGGCAACGCTACCTTTGCCATGTTTCAGAAACAACTCTGGCGCATCGGGCTTCCCATACAATCG
ATAGATTGTCGCACCTGATTGCCCGACATTATCGCGAGCCCATTTATACCCATATAAATCAGCATCCATG
TTGGAATTTAATCGCGGCCTAGAGCAAGACGTTTCCCGTTGAATATGGCTCATAACACCCCTTGTATTAC
TGTTTATGTAAGCAGACAGTTTTATTGTTCATGACCAAAATCCCTTAACGTGAGTTTTCGTTCCACTGAG
CGTCAGACCCCGTAGAAAAG
